>Addgene plasmid #63832 | pTd-4-15-13-7 | addgene partial sequence | sequence record 108575 | mCherry-F 5'-ccccgtaatgcagaagaaga-3'
GGCGAAATCAAGATGCGCTTAAAGTTAAAAGACGGCGGTCACTACGACGCAGAAGTTAAAACGACGTACA
TGGCCAAGAAACCGGTTCAGTTACCGGGCGCTTACAAAACCGACATCAAACTCGACATCACCAGCCACAA
CGAAGACTACACCATCGTCGAACAGTACGAACGCGCAGAAGGTCGTCACAGCACCGGTGCTGAATTCGTA
CACCTAAGGAGGTGTACAGCATGAAACGTAAACTCGAGGAACTTTTCACGGGGGTCGTCCCAATTCTGGT
AGAATTAGACGGTGATGTAAACGGGCACAAGTTTAGCGTCAGCGGAGAGGGCGAGGGGGACGCCACCTAC
GGTAAACTTACCCTTAAGTTTATTTGCACGACGGGCAAATTACCCGTTCCGTGGCCAACGCTCGTCACTA
CTTTCGGCTACGGCGTTCAGTGCTTCGCGAGATATCCGGATCACATGAAGCAGCACGATTTCTTCAAGTC
GGCCATGCCAGAGGGTTACGTTCAGGAGAGAACTATATTTTTCAAGGACGACGGCAATTACAAGACACGC
GCCGAAGTCAAGTTCGAAGGCGATACCCTGGTTAACCGTATCGAGTTAAAAGGTATCGATTTTAAAGAAG
ACGGAAACATTCTCGGTCACAAACTCGAATACAACTATAACAGCCATAATGTCTACATTATGGCTGAC
