>Addgene plasmid #63832 | pTd-4-15-13-7 | addgene partial sequence | sequence record 108576 | jkRFP-R 5'-gctttggaaccgtactggaa-3'
GCCTTTGGTAACTTTGAGTTTAGCGGTCTGGGTACCTTCGTACGGACGACCTTCGCCTTCCCCTTCGATT
TCGAACTCGTGACCGTTAACCGAGCCCTCCATGCGAACTTTAAAACGCATAAATTCTTTGATAACGTCTT
CGGAGCTCGCTTTCATGATACCTCCTTACGGAGGTATTTTTTGACGTCCTTATAGAGTTCGTCCATACCG
AGGGTGATGCCTGCCGCCGTTACAAATTCGAGAAGGACCATGTGGTCGCGCTTCTCGTTTGGATCTTTGG
AGAGCGCGCTCTGGGTGCTGAGATAATGATTGTCCGGGAGGAGGACCGGACCGTCGCCGATCGGCGTATT
CTGTTGGTAATGGTCGGCGAGCTGTACCGAGCCGTCCTCGATGTTATGACGAATCTTAAAGTTTGCTTTG
ATACCGTTCTTTTGTTTATCGGCGGTAATGTAGACGTTATCGGAAATCGCGTTATACTCTAACTTGTGAC
CTAAAATGTTGCCGTCCTCTTTGAAGTCGATACCTTTGAGTTCGATGCGATTAACGAGCGTATCGCCCTC
GAACTTAACTTCTGCGCGGGTTTTATAATTACCGTCGTCCTTGAAGAAGATGGTGCGCTCCTGTACATAG
CCTTCGGGCATAGCCGATTTGAAGAAATCGTGTTGCTTCATGTGGTCTGGATAGCGCGCGAAGCACTGGA
CGCCCCA
