>Addgene plasmid #63832 | pTd-4-15-13-7 | depositor partial sequence | sequence record 109552 | Insert DNA Sequence
TCTAGACCTATCATAAAGTACAAAATCCTCGGAGGTTTAAATGGTCGACAAGGGCGAAGAACTCTTTACC
GGCGTCGTCCCGATCCTGGTAGAGCTTGACGGCGATGTCAACGGTCATAAGTTTAGCGTTAGCGGCGAAG
GCGAGGGCGACGCGACGTACGGTAAATTAACCTTAAAATTCATCTGTACAACCGGTAAATTACCGGTACC
GTGGCCCACGTTAGTTACCACCCTTACCTGGGGCGTCCAGTGCTTCGCGCGCTATCCAGACCACATGAAG
CAACACGATTTCTTCAAATCGGCTATGCCCGAAGGCTATGTACAGGAGCGCACCATCTTCTTCAAGGACG
ACGGTAATTATAAAACCCGCGCAGAAGTTAAGTTCGAGGGCGATACGCTCGTTAATCGCATCGAACTCAA
AGGTATCGACTTCAAAGAGGACGGCAACATTTTAGGTCACAAGTTAGAGTATAACGCGATTTCCGATAAC
GTCTACATTACCGCCGATAAACAAAAGAACGGTATCAAAGCAAACTTTAAGATTCGTCATAACATCGAGG
ACGGCTCGGTACAGCTCGCCGACCATTACCAACAGAATACGCCGATCGGCGACGGTCCGGTCCTCCTCCC
GGACAATCATTATCTCAGCACCCAGAGCGCGCTCTCCAAAGATCCAAACGAGAAGCGCGACCACATGGTC
CTTCTCGAATTTGTAACGGCGGCAGGCATCACCCTCGGTATGGACGAACTCTATAAGGACGTCAAAAAAT
ACCTCCGTAAGGAGGTATCATGAAAGCGAGCTCCGAAGACGTTATCAAAGAATTTATGCGTTTTAAAGTT
CGCATGGAGGGCTCGGTTAACGGTCACGAGTTCGAAATCGAAGGGGAAGGCGAAGGTCGTCCGTACGAAG
GTACCCAGACCGCTAAACTCAAAGTTACCAAAGGCGGTCCCTTACCGTTCGCTTGGGATATTTTAAGCCC
GCAGTTCCAGTACGGTTCCAAAGCTTACGTTAAACACCCGGCGGACATCCCGGACTACCTTAAATTATCC
TTCCCCGAAGGGTTTAAGTGGGAGCGCGTTATGAACTTCGAGGACGGCGGCGTCGTTACCGTTACCCAGG
ACTCCTCCCTTCAAGACGGCGAGTTCATCTACAAAGTTAAACTTCGCGGTACCAACTTCCCATCCGATGG
TCCGGTCATGCAGAAGAAGACCATGGGTTGGGAAGCTTCCACCGAGCGCATGTATCCGGAGGACGGCGCT
TTAAAAGGCGAAATCAAGATGCGCTTAAAGTTAAAAGACGGCGGTCACTACGACGCAGAAGTTAAAACGA
CGTACATGGCCAAGAAACCGGTTCAGTTACCGGGCGCTTACAAAACCGACATCAAACTCGACATCACCAG
CCACAACGAAGACTACACCATCGTCGAACAGTACGAACGCGCAGAAGGTCGTCACAGCACCGGTGCTGAA
TTCGTACACCTAAGGAGGTGTACAGCATGAAACGTAAACTCGAGGAACTTTTCACGGGGGTCGTCCCAAT
TCTGGTAGAATTAGACGGTGATGTAAACGGGCACAAGTTTAGCGTCAGCGGAGAGGGCGAGGGGGACGCC
ACCTACGGTAAACTTACCCTTAAGTTTATTTGCACGACGGGCAAATTACCCGTTCCGTGGCCAACGCTCG
TCACTACTTTCGGCTACGGCGTTCAGTGCTTCGCGAGATATCCGGATCACATGAAGCAGCACGATTTCTT
CAAGTCGGCCATGCCAGAGGGTTACGTTCAGGAGAGAACTATATTTTTCAAGGACGACGGCAATTACAAG
ACACGCGCCGAAGTCAAGTTCGAAGGCGATACCCTGGTTAACCGTATCGAGTTAAAAGGTATCGATTTTA
AAGAAGACGGAAACATTCTCGGTCACAAACTCGAATACAACTATAACAGCCATAATGTCTACATTATGGC
TGACAAACAGAAGAACGGCATTAAGGTTAACTTCAAAATTCGCCACAACATCGAAGACGGTAGCGTCCAA
CTAGCAGACCATTATCAACAAAATACTCCTATCGGCGACGGCCCAGTCCTTTTACCAGACAACCATTACC
TTAGCACACAAAGCGCCCTTAGCAAAGATCCCAACGAGAAGCGCGACCACATGGTCCTTCTCGAATTTGT
CACAGCGGCAGGGATCACCCACGGCATGGACGAACTCTACAAATAATAATTAATTAAAAAAAAAAACCCC
GCCCCTGACAGGGCGGGGTTTTTTTTTCTAATATGCGGCCGCCATCAAATAAAACGAAAGGCTCAGTCGA
AAGACTGGGCCTTTCGTTTTATCTGTTGTTTGTCGGTGAACGCTCTCCTGAGTAGGACAAATCCGCCGCC
CTAGAGCATGC
