>Addgene plasmid #63832 | pTd-4-15-13-7 | addgene partial sequence | sequence record 109565 | CAT-R 5'-GCAACTGACTGAAATGCCTC-3'
ATATCCAGTGATTTTTTTCTCCATTTTAGCTTCCTTAGCTCCTGAAAATCTCGATAACTCAAAAAATACG
CCCGGTAGTGATCTTATTTCATTATGGTGAAAGTTGGAACCTCTTACGTGAACCTAGGCCTTACTGCAGA
TCACACTGGCTCACCTTCGGGTGGGCCTTTCTGCGTTTATATACTAGAGAGAGAATATAAAAAGCCAGAT
TATTAATCCGGCTTTTTTATTATTTAGGATCCATTGACGGCTAGCTCAGTCCAAGGTACAGTGCTAGCTT
CTAGACCTATCATAAAGTACAAAATCCTCGGAGGTTTAAATGGTCGACAAGGGCGAAGAACTCTTTACCG
GCGTCGTCCCGATCCTGGTAGAGCTTGACGGCGATGTCAACGGTCATAAGTTTAGCGTTAGCGGCGAAGG
CGAGGGCGACGCGACGTACGGTAAATTAACCTTAAAATTCATCTGTACAACCGGTAAATTACCGGTACCG
TGGCCCACGTTAGTTACCACCCTTACCTGGGGCGTCCAGTGCTTCGCGCGCTATCCAGACCACATGAAGC
AACACGATTTCTTCAAATCGGCTATGCCCGAAGGCTATGTACAGGAGCGCACCATCTTCTTCAAGGACGA
CGGTAATTATAAAACCCGCGCAGAAGTTAAGTTCGAGGGCGATACGCTCGTTAATCGCATCGAACTCAAA
GGTATCGACTTCAAAGAGGACGGCAACATTTTAGGTCACAAGTTAGAGTATAACGCGATTTCCGATAACG
TCTACATTACCGCCGAT
