[The description below was written by a language model from this plasmid's Addgene catalogue record.]
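Description:
pTd-4-15-13-7 is a bacterial expression plasmid built on the FTV3 backbone. It is maintained at high copy in E. coli and selected with chloramphenicol. The record gives no feature table and does not name the origin of replication, so the backbone details beyond the resistance marker and copy number are not stated.

The payload is a synthetic three-gene operon encoding the fluorescent reporters CFP, mRFP1 and GFPmut3b, transcribed as a single polycistronic message from J23100, a strong constitutive synthetic promoter from the Anderson collection. The junctions between the genes are engineered: each pair of adjacent coding sequences is separated by an intergenic distance of -4 nt, meaning the stop codon of the upstream gene overlaps the start of the downstream one. This arrangement favours translational coupling, in which ribosomes translating the upstream gene influence initiation on the next. The recorded coupling free energies are -15 kcal/mol between CFP and RFP and -13 kcal/mol between RFP and GFP. The ribosome binding site driving the first gene, CFP, is designed for a translation rate of around 30,000 au on the model's scale.

Because each cistron produces a spectrally distinct fluorescent protein, expression of all three positions in the operon can be measured in parallel. Those measurements can then be compared with the values predicted from the designed intergenic parameters. The stated purpose is to validate a biophysical model of translational coupling in bacterial operons, and the name suggests it is one member of a series with varied parameters, though the record does not say so explicitly. The cloning sites used to assemble it are not recorded.
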