Addgene plasmid #63832: pTd-4-15-13-7
Purpose: This plasmid is designed to validate the biophysical model of translational coupling
Depositing lab: Howard Salis. Depositing organization: Pennsylvania State University. Publication: A predictive biophysical model of translational coupling to coordinate and control protein expression in bacterial operons. Tian T, Salis HM. Nucleic Acids Res. 2015 Aug 18;43(14):7137-51. doi: 10.1093/nar/gkv635. Epub 2015 Jun 27. PubMed 26117546.
Backbone
  Vector backbone: FTV3
  Vector type: Bacterial Expression
Growth in bacteria
  Bacterial resistance: Chloramphenicol, 25 μg/mL
  Growth temperature: 37°C
  Growth strain: DH10B
  Copy number: High Copy
Gene/Insert
  Gene/Insert name: CFP, mRFP1 and GFPmut3b
  Species: Synthetic
  Mutation: The intergenic distance between each gene is -4 nt. The dG_coupling between CFP and RFP is -15kcal/mol, dG_coupling between RFP and GFP is -13kcal/mol. CFPRBS is around 30000 au
  Promoter: J23100
  Cloning method: Restriction Enzyme; 5′ cloning site unknown (unknown if destroyed); 3′ cloning site unknown (unknown if destroyed)
  Sequencing primers: 5′ Cat-R
Terms and licenses: Academic/Nonprofit Terms; Industry Terms: Not Available to Industry
How to cite: pTd-4-15-13-7 was a gift from Howard Salis (Addgene plasmid # 63832 ; http://n2t.net/addgene:63832 ; RRID:Addgene_63832)
